>Addgene plasmid #65856 | JW772 | depositor full sequence | sequence record 112043 | JW772 sequence 10323 bps
TATTAAAACTCTTAAAACCCGCCTGGCCTGTGCATAACTGTCTGGCCAGCGCACAGCCGAAGAGCTGCAA
AAAGCGCCTACCCTTCGGTCGCTGCGCTCCCTACGCCCCGCCGCTTCGCGTCGGCCTATCGCGGCCGCTG
GCCGCTCAAAAATGGCTGGCCTACGGCCAGGCAATCTACCAGGGCGCGGACAAGCCGCGCCGTCGCCACT
CGACCGCCGGCGCCCACATCAAGGCACCCTGCCTCGCGCGTTTCGGTGATGACGGTGAAAACCTCTGACA
CATGCAGCTCCCGGAGACGGTCACAGCTTGTCTGTAAGCGGATGCCGGGAGCAGACAAGCCCGTCAGGGC
GCGTCAGCGGGTGTTGGCGGGTGTCGGGGCGCAGCCATGACCCAGTCACGTAGCGATAGCGGAGTGTATA
CTGGCTTAACTATGCGGCATCAGAGCAGATTGTACTGAGAGTGCACCATATGCGGTGTGAAATACCGCAC
AGATGCGTAAGGAGAAAATACCGCATCAGGCGCTCTTCCGCTTCCTCGCTCACTGACTCGCTGCGCTCGG
TCGTTCGGCTGCGGCGAGCGGTATCAGCTCACTCAAAGGCGGTAATACGGTTATCCACAGAATCAGGGGA
TAACGCAGGAAAGAACATGTGAGCAAAAGGCCAGCAAAAGGCCAGGAACCGTAAAAAGGCCGCGTTGCTG
GCGTTTTTCCATAGGCTCCGCCCCCCTGACGAGCATCACAAAAATCGACGCTCAAGTCAGAGGTGGCGAA
ACCCGACAGGACTATAAAGATACCAGGCGTTTCCCCCTGGAAGCTCCCTCGTGCGCTCTCCTGTTCCGAC
CCTGCCGCTTACCGGATACCTGTCCGCCTTTCTCCCTTCGGGAAGCGTGGCGCTTTCTCATAGCTCACGC
TGTAGGTATCTCAGTTCGGTGTAGGTCGTTCGCTCCAAGCTGGGCTGTGTGCACGAACCCCCCGTTCAGC
CCGACCGCTGCGCCTTATCCGGTAACTATCGTCTTGAGTCCAACCCGGTAAGACACGACTTATCGCCACT
GGCAGCAGCCACTGGTAACAGGATTAGCAGAGCGAGGTATGTAGGCGGTGCTACAGAGTTCTTGAAGTGG
TGGCCTAACTACGGCTACACTAGAAGGACAGTATTTGGTATCTGCGCTCTGCTGAAGCCAGTTACCTTCG
GAAAAAGAGTTGGTAGCTCTTGATCCGGCAAACAAACCACCGCTGGTAGCGGTGGTTTTTTTGTTTGCAA
GCAGCAGATTACGCGCAGAAAAAAAGGATCTCAAGAAGATCCTTTGATCTTTTCTACGGGGTCTGACGCT
CAGTGGAACGAAAACTCACGTTAAGGGATTTTGGTCATGCATTCTAGGTACTAAAACAATTCATCCAGTA
AAATATAATATTTTATTTTCTCCCAATCAGGCTTGATCCCCAGTAAGTCAAAAAATAGCTCGACATACTG
TTCTTCCCCGATATCCTCCCTGATCGACCGGACGCAGAAGGCAATGTCATACCACTTGTCCGCCCTGCCG
CTTCTCCCAAGATCAATAAAGCCACTTACTTTGCCATCTTTCACAAAGATGTTGCTGTCTCCCAGGTCGC
CGTGGGAAAAGACAAGTTCCTCTTCGGGCTTTTCCGTCTTTAAAAAATCATACAGCTCGCGCGGATCTTT
AAATGGAGTGTCTTCTTCCCAGTTTTCGCAATCCACATCGGCCAGATCGTTATTCAGTAAGTAATCCAAT
TCGGCTAAGCGGCTGTCTAAGCTATTCGTATAGGGACAATCCGATATGTCGATGGAGTGAAAGAGCCTGA
TGCACTCCGCATACAGCTCGATAATCTTTTCAGGGCTTTGTTCATCTTCATACTCTTCCGAGCAAAGGAC
GCCATCGGCCTCACTCATGAGCAGATTGCTCCAGCCATCATGCCGTTCAAAGTGCAGGACCTTTGGAACA
GGCAGCTTTCCTTCCAGCCATAGCATCATGTCCTTTTCCCGTTCCACATCATAGGTGGTCCCTTTATACC
GGCTGTCCGTCATTTTTAAATATAGGTTTTCATTTTCTCCCACCAGCTTATATACCTTAGCAGGAGACAT
TCCTTCCGTATCTTTTACGCAGCGGTATTTTTCGATCAGTTTTTTCAATTCCGGTGATATTCTCATTTTA
GCCATTTATTATTTCCTTCCTCTTTTCTACAGTATTTAAAGATACCCCAAGAAGCTAATTATAACAAGAC
GAACTCCAATTCACTGTTCCTTGCATTCTAAAACCTTAAATACCAGAAAACAGCTTTTTCAAAGTTGTTT
TCAAAGTTGGCGTATAACATAGTATCGACGGAGCCGATTTTGAAACCGCGGTGATCACAGGCAGCAACGC
TCTGTCATCGTTACAATCAACATGCTACCCTCCGCGAGATCATCCGTGTTTCAAACCCGGCAGCTTAGTT
GCCGTTCTTCCGAATAGCATCGGTAACATGAGCAAAGTCTGCCGCCTTACAACGGCTCTCCCGCTGACGC
CGTCCCGGACTGATGGGCTGCCTGTATCGAGTGGTGATTTTGTGCCGAGCTGCCGGTCGGGGAGCTGTTG
GCTGGCTGGTGGCAGGATATATTGTGGTGTAAACAAATTGACGCTTAGACAACTTAATAACACATTGCGG
ACGTTTTTAATGTACTGAATTAACGCCGAATTAATTCGGGGGATCTGGATTTTAGTACTGGATTTTGGTT
TTAGGAATTAGAAATTTTATTGATAGAAGTATTTTACAAATACAAATACATACTAAGGGTTTCTTATATG
CTCAACACATGAGCGAAACCCTATAGGAACCCTAATTCCCTTATCTGGGAACTACTCACACATTATTATG
GAGAAACTCGAGCTTGTCGATCGACTCTAGCTAGAGGATCGATCCGAACCCCAGAGTCCCGCTCAGAAGA
ACTCGTCAAGAAGGCGATAGAAGGCGATGCGCTGCGAATCGGGAGCGGCGATACCGTAAAGCACGAGGAA
GCGGTCAGCCCATTCGCCGCCAAGCTCTTCAGCAATATCACGGGTAGCCAACGCTATGTCCTGATAGCGG
TCCGCCACACCCAGCCGGCCACAGTCGATGAATCCAGAAAAGCGGCCATTTTCCACCATGATATTCGGCA
AGCAGGCATCGCCATGTGTCACGACGAGATCCTCGCCGTCGGGCATGCGCGCCTTGAGCCTGGCGAACAG
TTCGGCTGGCGCGAGCCCCTGATGCTCTTCGTCCAGATCATCCTGATCGACAAGACCGGCTTCCATCCGA
GTACGTGCTCGCTCGATGCGATGTTTCGCTTGGTGGTCGAATGGGCAGGTAGCCGGATCAAGCGTATGCA
GCCGCCGCATTGCATCAGCCATGATGGATACTTTCTCGGCAGGAGCAAGGTGAGATGACAGGAGATCCTG
CCCCGGCACTTCGCCCAATAGCAGCCAGTCCCTTCCCGCTTCAGTGACAACGTCGAGCACAGCTGCGCAA
GGAACGCCCGTCGTGGCCAGCCACGATAGCCGCGCTGCCTCGTCCTGGAGTTCATTCAGGGCACCGGACA
GGTCGGTCTTGACAAAAAGAACCGGGCGCCCCTGCGCTGACAGCCGGAACACGGCGGCATCAGAGCAGCC
GATTGTCTGTTGTGCCCAGTCATAGCCGAATAGCCTCTCCACCCAAGCGGCCGGAGAACCTGCGTGCAAT
CCATCTTGTTCAATCCCCATGGTCGATCGACAGATCTGCGAAAGCTCGAGTGCAGATTATTTGGATTGAG
AGTGAATATGAGACTCTAATTGGATACCGAGGGGAATTTATGGAACGTCAGTGGAGCATTTTTGACAAGA
AATATTTGCTAGCTGATAGTGACCTTAGGCGACTTTTGAACGCGCAATAATGGTTTCTGACGTATGTGCT
TAGCTCATTAAACTCCAGAAACCCGCGGCTGAGTGGCTCCTTCAACGTTGCGGTTCTGTCAGTTCCAAAC
GTAAAACGGCTTGTCCCGCGTCATCGGCGGGGGTCATAACGTGACTCCCTTAATTCTCCGCTCATGATCC
CACCATGTTGGCAAGCTGCTCTAGCCAATACGCAAACCGCCTCTCCCCGCGCGTTGGCCGATTCATTAAT
GCAGCTGGCACGACAGGTTTCCCGACTGGAAAGCGGGCAGTGAGCGCAACGCAATTAATGTGAGTTAGCT
CACTCATTAGGCACCCCAGGCTTTACACTTTATGCTTCCGGCTCGTATGTTGTGTGGAATTGTGAGCGGA
TAACAATTTCACACAGGAAACAGCTATGACCATGATTACGAATTCGGGTCCCCAGATTAGCCTTTTCAAT
TTCAGAAAGAATGCTAACCCACAGATGGTTAGAGAGGCTTACGCAGCAGGTCTCATCAAGACGATCTACC
CGAGCAATAATCTCCAGGAAATCAAATACCTTCCCAAGAAGGTTAAAGATGCAGTCAAAAGATTCAGGAC
TAACTGCATCAAGAACACAGAGAAAGATATATTTCTCAAGATCAGAAGTACTATTCCAGTATGGACGATT
CAAGGCTTGCTTCACAAACCAAGGCAAGTAATAGAGATTGGAGTCTCTAAAAAGGTAGTTCCCACTGAAT
CAAAGGCCATGGAGTCAAAGATTCAAATAGAGGACCTAACAGAACTCGCCGTAAAGACTGGCGAACAGTT
CATACAGAGTCTCTTACGACTCAATGACAAGAAGAAAATCTTCGTCAACATGGTGGAGCACGACACACTT
GTCTACTCCAAAAATATCAAAGATACAGTCTCAGAAGACCAAAGGGCAATTGAGACTTTTCAACAAAGGG
TAATATCCGGAAACCTCCTCGGATTCCATTGCCCAGCTATCTGTCACTTTATTGTGAAGATAGTGGAAAA
GGAAGGTGGCTCCTACAAATGCCATCATTGCGATAAAGGAAAGGCCATCGTTGAAGATGCCTCTGCCGAC
AGTGGTCCCAAAGATGGACCCCCACCCACGAGGAGCATCGTGGAAAAAGAAGACGTTCCAACCACGTCTT
CAAAGCAAGTGGATTGATGTGATATCTCCACTGACGTAAGGGATGACGCACAATCCCACTATCCTTCGCA
AGACCCTTCCTCTATATAAGGAAGTTCATTTCATTTGGAGAGAACACGGGGGACGAGCTCATGTCCGGTT
ATGTAAACAATCCGGAAGCGACCAACGCCTTGATTGACAAGGATGGATGGCTACATTCTGGAGACATAGC
TTACTGGGACGAAGACGAACACTTCTTCATCGTTGACCGCCTGAAGTCTCTGATTAAGTACAAAGGCTAT
CAGGTGGCTCCCGCTGAATTGGAATCCATCTTGCTCCAACACCCCAACATCTTCGACGCAGGTGTCGCAG
GTCTTCCCGACGATGACGCCGGTGAACTTCCCGCCGCCGTTGTTGTTTTGGAGCACGGAAAGACGATGAC
GGAAAAAGAGATCGTGGATTACGTCGCCAGTCAAGTAACAACCGCGAAAAAGTTGCGCGGAGGAGTTGTG
TTTGTGGACGAAGTACCGAAAGGTCTTACCGGAAAACTCGACGCAAGAAAAATCAGAGAGATCCTCATAA
AGGCCAAGAAGGGCGGAAAGATCGCCGTGGGAGGTGGCTCATCTGGCGGAGGTCAGATCTCGTACGCGTC
CCGGGGCGGTACCCGGGATCCAACAAATGGACTACAAGGACGACGACGACAAATTAATTAACTGGTCTCA
CCCACAGTTCGAGAAGCTCGAGTAGTCGACCTGCAGAGCTTTCGTTCGTATCATCGGTTTCGACAACGTT
CGTCAAGTTCAATGCATCAGTTTCATTGCGCACACACCAGAATCCTACTGAGTTCGAGTATTATGGCATT
GGGAAACATGTTTTTCTTGTACCATTTGTTGTGCTTGTAATTTACTGTGTTTTTTATTCGGTTTTCGCTA
TCGAACTGTGAAATGGAAATGGATGGAGAAGAGTTAATGAATGATATGGTCCTTTTGTTCATTCTCAAAT
TAATATTATTTGTTTTTTCTCTTATTTGTTGTGTGTTGAATTTGAAAATATAAGAGATATGCAAACATTT
TGTTTTGAGTAAAAATGTGTCAAATCGTGGCCTCTAATGACCGAAGTTAATATGAGGAGTAAAACACTTG
TAGTTGTACCATTATGCTTATTCACTAGGCAACAAATATATTTTCAGACCTAGAAAAGCTGCAAATGTTA
CTGAATACAAGTATGTCCTCTTGTGTTTTAGACATTTATGAACTTTCCTTTATGTAATTTTCCAGAATCC
TTGTCAGATTCTAATCATTGCTTTATAATTATAGTTATACTCATGGATTTGTAGTTGAGTATGAAAATAT
TTTTTAATGCATTTTATGACTTGCCAATTGATTGACAACATGCATCAAGCTTGGCACTGGCCGTCGTTTT
ACAACGTCGTGACTGGGAAAACCCTGGCGTTACCCAACTTAATCGCCTTGCAGCACATCCCCCTTTCGCC
AGCTGGCGTAATAGCGAAGAGGCCCGCACCGATCGCCCTTCCCAACAGTTGCGCAGCCTGAATGGCGAAT
GCTAGAGCAGCTTGAGCTTGGATCAGATTGTCGTTTCCCGCCTTCAGTTTAAACTATCAGTGTTTGACAG
GATATATTGGCGGGTAAACCTAAGAGAAAAGAGCGTTTATTAGAATAACGGATATTTAAAAGGGCGTGAA
AAGGTTTATCCGTTCGTCCATTTGTATGTGCATGCCAACCACAGGGTTCCCCTCGGGATCAAAGTACTTT
GATCCAACCCCTCCGCTGCTATAGTGCAGTCGGCTTCTGACGTTCAGTGCAGCCGTCTTCTGAAAACGAC
ATGTCGCACAAGTCCTAAGTTACGCGACAGGCTGCCGCCCTGCCCTTTTCCTGGCGTTTTCTTGTCGCGT
GTTTTAGTCGCATAAAGTAGAATACTTGCGACTAGAACCGGAGACATTACGCCATGAACAAGAGCGCCGC
CGCTGGCCTGCTGGGCTATGCCCGCGTCAGCACCGACGACCAGGACTTGACCAACCAACGGGCCGAACTG
CACGCGGCCGGCTGCACCAAGCTGTTTTCCGAGAAGATCACCGGCACCAGGCGCGACCGCCCGGAGCTGG
CCAGGATGCTTGACCACCTACGCCCTGGCGACGTTGTGACAGTGACCAGGCTAGACCGCCTGGCCCGCAG
CACCCGCGACCTACTGGACATTGCCGAGCGCATCCAGGAGGCCGGCGCGGGCCTGCGTAGCCTGGCAGAG
CCGTGGGCCGACACCACCACGCCGGCCGGCCGCATGGTGTTGACCGTGTTCGCCGGCATTGCCGAGTTCG
AGCGTTCCCTAATCATCGACCGCACCCGGAGCGGGCGCGAGGCCGCCAAGGCCCGAGGCGTGAAGTTTGG
CCCCCGCCCTACCCTCACCCCGGCACAGATCGCGCACGCCCGCGAGCTGATCGACCAGGAAGGCCGCACC
GTGAAAGAGGCGGCTGCACTGCTTGGCGTGCATCGCTCGACCCTGTACCGCGCACTTGAGCGCAGCGAGG
AAGTGACGCCCACCGAGGCCAGGCGGCGCGGTGCCTTCCGTGAGGACGCATTGACCGAGGCCGACGCCCT
GGCGGCCGCCGAGAATGAACGCCAAGAGGAACAAGCATGAAACCGCACCAGGACGGCCAGGACGAACCGT
TTTTCATTACCGAAGAGATCGAGGCGGAGATGATCGCGGCCGGGTACGTGTTCGAGCCGCCCGCGCACGT
CTCAACCGTGCGGCTGCATGAAATCCTGGCCGGTTTGTCTGATGCCAAGCTGGCGGCCTGGCCGGCCAGC
TTGGCCGCTGAAGAAACCGAGCGCCGCCGTCTAAAAAGGTGATGTGTATTTGAGTAAAACAGCTTGCGTC
ATGCGGTCGCTGCGTATATGATGCGATGAGTAAATAAACAAATACGCAAGGGGAACGCATGAAGGTTATC
GCTGTACTTAACCAGAAAGGCGGGTCAGGCAAGACGACCATCGCAACCCATCTAGCCCGCGCCCTGCAAC
TCGCCGGGGCCGATGTTCTGTTAGTCGATTCCGATCCCCAGGGCAGTGCCCGCGATTGGGCGGCCGTGCG
GGAAGATCAACCGCTAACCGTTGTCGGCATCGACCGCCCGACGATTGACCGCGACGTGAAGGCCATCGGC
CGGCGCGACTTCGTAGTGATCGACGGAGCGCCCCAGGCGGCGGACTTGGCTGTGTCCGCGATCAAGGCAG
CCGACTTCGTGCTGATTCCGGTGCAGCCAAGCCCTTACGACATATGGGCCACCGCCGACCTGGTGGAGCT
GGTTAAGCAGCGCATTGAGGTCACGGATGGAAGGCTACAAGCGGCCTTTGTCGTGTCGCGGGCGATCAAA
GGCACGCGCATCGGCGGTGAGGTTGCCGAGGCGCTGGCCGGGTACGAGCTGCCCATTCTTGAGTCCCGTA
TCACGCAGCGCGTGAGCTACCCAGGCACTGCCGCCGCCGGCACAACCGTTCTTGAATCAGAACCCGAGGG
CGACGCTGCCCGCGAGGTCCAGGCGCTGGCCGCTGAAATTAAATCAAAACTCATTTGAGTTAATGAGGTA
AAGAGAAAATGAGCAAAAGCACAAACACGCTAAGTGCCGGCCGTCCGAGCGCACGCAGCAGCAAGGCTGC
AACGTTGGCCAGCCTGGCAGACACGCCAGCCATGAAGCGGGTCAACTTTCAGTTGCCGGCGGAGGATCAC
ACCAAGCTGAAGATGTACGCGGTACGCCAAGGCAAGACCATTACCGAGCTGCTATCTGAATACATCGCGC
AGCTACCAGAGTAAATGAGCAAATGAATAAATGAGTAGATGAATTTTAGCGGCTAAAGGAGGCGGCATGG
AAAATCAAGAACAACCAGGCACCGACGCCGTGGAATGCCCCATGTGTGGAGGAACGGGCGGTTGGCCAGG
CGTAAGCGGCTGGGTTGTCTGCCGGCCCTGCAATGGCACTGGAACCCCCAAGCCCGAGGAATCGGCGTGA
CGGTCGCAAACCATCCGGCCCGGTACAAATCGGCGCGGCGCTGGGTGATGACCTGGTGGAGAAGTTGAAG
GCCGCGCAGGCCGCCCAGCGGCAACGCATCGAGGCAGAAGCACGCCCCGGTGAATCGTGGCAAGCGGCCG
CTGATCGAATCCGCAAAGAATCCCGGCAACCGCCGGCAGCCGGTGCGCCGTCGATTAGGAAGCCGCCCAA
GGGCGACGAGCAACCAGATTTTTTCGTTCCGATGCTCTATGACGTGGGCACCCGCGATAGTCGCAGCATC
ATGGACGTGGCCGTTTTCCGTCTGTCGAAGCGTGACCGACGAGCTGGCGAGGTGATCCGCTACGAGCTTC
CAGACGGGCACGTAGAGGTTTCCGCAGGGCCGGCCGGCATGGCCAGTGTGTGGGATTACGACCTGGTACT
GATGGCGGTTTCCCATCTAACCGAATCCATGAACCGATACCGGGAAGGGAAGGGAGACAAGCCCGGCCGC
GTGTTCCGTCCACACGTTGCGGACGTACTCAAGTTCTGCCGGCGAGCCGATGGCGGAAAGCAGAAAGACG
ACCTGGTAGAAACCTGCATTCGGTTAAACACCACGCACGTTGCCATGCAGCGTACGAAGAAGGCCAAGAA
CGGCCGCCTGGTGACGGTATCCGAGGGTGAAGCCTTGATTAGCCGCTACAAGATCGTAAAGAGCGAAACC
GGGCGGCCGGAGTACATCGAGATCGAGCTAGCTGATTGGATGTACCGCGAGATCACAGAAGGCAAGAACC
CGGACGTGCTGACGGTTCACCCCGATTACTTTTTGATCGATCCCGGCATCGGCCGTTTTCTCTACCGCCT
GGCACGCCGCGCCGCAGGCAAGGCAGAAGCCAGATGGTTGTTCAAGACGATCTACGAACGCAGTGGCAGC
GCCGGAGAGTTCAAGAAGTTCTGTTTCACCGTGCGCAAGCTGATCGGGTCAAATGACCTGCCGGAGTACG
ATTTGAAGGAGGAGGCGGGGCAGGCTGGCCCGATCCTAGTCATGCGCTACCGCAACCTGATCGAGGGCGA
AGCATCCGCCGGTTCCTAATGTACGGAGCAGATGCTAGGGCAAATTGCCCTAGCAGGGGAAAAAGGTCGA
AAAGGTCTCTTTCCTGTGGATAGCACGTACATTGGGAACCCAAAGCCGTACATTGGGAACCGGAACCCGT
ACATTGGGAACCCAAAGCCGTACATTGGGAACCGGTCACACATGTAAGTGACTGATATAAAAGAGAAAAA
AGGCGATTTTTCCGCCTAAAACTCTTTAAAACT
Features (pLannotate 1.2.2; 22 found; start..end, strand, type, name):
    239..278     +  CDS            rop (fragment): Rop protein, which maintains plasmids at low copy number; rop
    380..520     +  misc_feature   bom: basis of mobility region from pBR322
    706..1294    -  rep_origin     ori: high-copy-number ColE1/pMB1/pBR322/pUC origin of replication
   1381..2175    -  CDS            KanR: aminoglycoside phosphotransferase; aphA-3; confers resistance to kanamycin
   2600..2624    +  misc_feature   LB T-DNA repeat: left border repeat from nopaline C58 T-DNA
   2702..2876    -  polyA_signal   CaMV poly(A) signal: cauliflower mosaic virus polyadenylation signal
   2933..3725    -  CDS            NeoR/KanR (fragment): aminoglycoside phosphotransferase from Tn5; aph(3')-II (or nptII); confers resistance to neomycin, kanamycin, and G418 (Geneticin®)
   3761..3944    -  promoter       NOS promoter: nopaline synthase promoter NOS promoter
   4085..4173    +  CDS            lacI (fragment): lac repressor; lacI; The lac repressor binds to the lac operator to inhibit transcription in E. coli. This inhibition can be relieved by adding lactose or isopropyl-β-D-thiogalactopyranoside (IPTG).
   4186..4207    +  protein_bind   CAP binding site: CAP binding activates transcription in the presence of cAMP. E. coli catabolite activator protein
   4222..4252    +  promoter       lac promoter: promoter for the E. coli lac operon
   4260..4276    +  protein_bind   lac operator: The lac repressor binds to the lac operator to inhibit transcription in E. coli. This inhibition can be relieved by adding lactose or isopropyl-β-D-thiogalactopyranoside (IPTG). lac repressor encoded by lacI
   4811..5152    +  promoter       CaMV 35S promoter: strong constitutive promoter from cauliflower mosaic virus
   5171..5629    +  CDS            luciferase (fragment): firefly luciferase; luc+; enhanced luc+ version of the luciferase gene
   5697..5722    +  CDS            5xFLAG (fragment): five tandem FLAG® epitope tags
   5777..6418    +  terminator     E9 terminator: terminator and polyadenylation signal from the pea rbcS-E9 gene
   6425..6579    +  CDS            lacZα (fragment): LacZα fragment of β-galactosidase; lacZ fragment
   6645..6669    +  misc_feature   RB T-DNA repeat: right border repeat from nopaline C58 T-DNA
   7008..7409    +  CDS            Y4CG_SINFN (fragment): Protein inferred from homology: Swiss-Prot protein existence level 3. From Sinorhizobium fredii (strain NBRC 101917 / NGR234).
   7969..8598    +  CDS            pVS1 StaA: stability protein from the Pseudomonas plasmid pVS1 (Heeb et al., 2000)
   9031..10099   +  CDS            pVS1 RepA (fragment): replication protein from the Pseudomonas plasmid pVS1 (Heeb et al., 2000)
  10165..36      +  rep_origin     pVS1 oriV (across the origin): origin of replication for the Pseudomonas plasmid pVS1 (Heeb et al., 2000)
