[The description below was written by a language model from this plasmid's Addgene catalogue record and pLannotate feature annotations shown in this document.]
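Description:
JW772 is an empty plant binary vector built on the pCAMBIA2300 backbone for protein–protein interaction assays based on fragment complementation. The catalogue calls it a BiFC vector, although the reporter half it carries comes from firefly luciferase, so the readout would be reconstituted luciferase activity rather than fluorescence. The 10.3 kb plasmid replicates in E. coli through a ColE1/pBR322-type origin (with the bom mobilisation region and a remnant of rop) and in Agrobacterium through the pVS1 origin, together with the pVS1 RepA replication and StaA stability functions. Bacterial selection is by kanamycin, conferred by an aphA-3 aminoglycoside phosphotransferase gene located outside the T-DNA.

Between the nopaline-type left and right border repeats lie two plant expression units. Next to the left border is a plant selectable marker: nptII (NeoR/KanR) driven, according to the annotation, by a NOS promoter and terminated by the CaMV poly(A) signal. The payload cassette consists of the constitutive CaMV 35S promoter followed by a roughly 460 bp fragment of the luc+ firefly luciferase coding sequence, which matches the C-terminal luciferase domain (LUC-C) listed in the record. This is followed by a short match to a FLAG epitope sequence and the pea rbcS-E9 terminator. Remnants of the lac promoter/operator and lacZα from the original pCAMBIA polylinker flank this cassette. A gene of interest is presumably cloned in frame with LUC-C and co-expressed with a partner fused to the N-terminal luciferase half, but the record does not state the cloning sites, the fusion orientation, or the matching N-terminal vector.
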