Addgene plasmid #65856: JW772
Purpose: (Empty Backbone) BiFC empty vector
Depositing lab: Detlef Weigel. Publication: Negative regulation of anthocyanin biosynthesis in Arabidopsis by a miR156-targeted SPL transcription factor. Gou JY, Felippes FF, Liu CJ, Weigel D, Wang JW. Plant Cell. 2011 Apr;23(4):1512-22. doi: 10.1105/tpc.111.084525. Epub 2011 Apr 12. PubMed 21487097.
Backbone
  Vector backbone: pCAMBIA2300
  Modifications to backbone: 35S -LUC-C
  Promoter: 35S
  Tag / fusion protein: C-terminal domain Firefly
Growth in bacteria
  Bacterial resistance: Kanamycin, 50 μg/mL
  Growth temperature: 37°C
  Growth strain: DH5alpha
  Copy number: Unknown
Terms and licenses: Academic/Nonprofit Terms; Industry Terms: Not Available to Industry
How to cite: JW772 was a gift from Detlef Weigel (Addgene plasmid # 65856)
