>Addgene plasmid #65856 | JW772 | addgene partial sequence | sequence record 122815 | M13pUC-Rev 5'-AGCGGATAACAATTTCACACAGG-3'
ATTAGCCTTTTCAATTTCAGAAAGAATGCTAACCCACAGATGGTTAGAGAGGCTTACGCAGCAGGTCTCA
TCAAGACGATCTACCCGAGCAATAATCTCCAGGAAATCAAATACCTTCCCAAGAAGGTTAAAGATGCAGT
CAAAAGATTCAGGACTAACTGCATCAAGAACACAGAGAAAGATATATTTCTCAAGATCAGAAGTACTATT
CCAGTATGGACGATTCAAGGCTTGCTTCACAAACCAAGGCAAGTAATAGAGATTGGAGTCTCTAAAAAGG
TAGTTCCCACTGAATCAAAGGCCATGGAGTCAAAGATTCAAATAGAGGACCTAACAGAACTCGCCGTAAA
GACTGGCGAACAGTTCATACAGAGTCTCTTACGACTCAATGACAAGAAGAAAATCTTCGTCAACATGGTG
GAGCACGACACACTTGTCTACTCCAAAAATATCAAAGATACAGTCTCAGAAGACCAAAGGGCAATTGAGA
CTTTTCAACAAAGGGTAATATCCGGAAACCTCCTCGGATTCCATTGCCCAGCTATCTGTCACTTTATTGT
GAAGATAGTGGAAAAGGAAGGTGGCTCCTACAAATGCCATCATTGCGATAAAGGAAAGGCCATCGTTGAA
GATGCCTCTGCCGACAGTGGTCCCAAAGATGGACCCCCACCCACGAGGAGCATCGTGGAAAAAGAAGACG
TTCCAACCACGTCTTCAAAGCAAGTGGATTGATGTGATATCTCCACTGACGTAAGGGATGACGCACAATC
CCACTATCCTTCGCAAG
