>Addgene plasmid #65856 | JW772 | addgene partial sequence | sequence record 125233 | E9-term-R 5'-GTAGGATTCTGGTGTGTGCG-3'
TTGAACTTGACGAACGTTGTCGAAACCGATGATACGAACGAAAGCTCTGCAGGTCGACTACTCGAGCTTC
TCGA
