>Addgene plasmid #65856 | JW772 | addgene partial sequence | sequence record 125234 | 35S-promoter 5'-CTATCCTTCGCAAGACCCTTC-3'
AGTTCATTTCATTTGGAGAGAACACGGGGGACGAGCTCATGTCCGGTTATGTAAACAATCCGGAAGCGAC
CAACGCCTTGATTGACAAGGATGGATGGCTACATTCTGGAGACATAGCTTACTGGGACGAAGACGAACAC
TTCTTCATCGTTGACCGCCTGAAGTCTCTGATTAAGTACAAAGGCTATCAGGTGGCTCCCGCTGAATTGG
AATCCATCTTGCTCCAACACCCCAACATCTTCGACGCAGGTGTCGCAGGTCTTCCCGACGATGACGCCGG
TGAACTTCCCGCCGCCGTTGTTGTTTTGGAGCACGGAAAGACGATGACGGAAAAAGAGATCGTGGATTAC
GTCGCCAGTCAAGTAACAACCGCGAAAAAGTTGCGCGGAGGAGTTGTGTTTGTGGACGAAGTACCGAAAG
GTCTTACCGGAAAACTCGACGCAAGAAAAATCAGAGAGATCCTCATAAAGGCCAAGAAGGGCGGAAAGAT
CGCCGTGGGAGGTGGCTCATCTGGCGGAGGTCAGATCTCGTACGCGTCCCGGGGCGGTACCCGGGATCCA
ACAAATCGACTACTCGAGCTTC
