>Addgene plasmid #65856 | JW772 | addgene partial sequence | sequence record 125235 | RB-F1 5'-ggataaaccttttcacgccc-3'
TTCTAATAAACGCTCTTTTCTCTTAGGTTTACCCGCCAATATATCCTGTCAAACACTGATAGTTTAAACT
GAAGGCGGGAAACGACAATCTGATCCAAGCTCAAGCTGCTCTAGCATTCGCCATTCAGGCTGCGCAACTG
TTGGGAAGGGCGATCGGTGCGGGCCTCTTCGCTATTACGCCAGCTGGCGAAAGGGGGATGTGCTGCAAGG
CGATTAAGTTGGGTAACGCCAGGGTTTTCCCAGTCACGACGTTGTAAAACGACGGCCAGTGCCAAGCTTG
ATGCATGTTGTCAATCAATTGGCAAGTCATAAAATGCATTAAAAAATATTTTCATACTCAACTACAAATC
CATGAGTATAACTATAATTATAAAGCAATGATTAGAATCTGACAAGGATTCTGGAAAATTACATAAAGGA
AAGTTCATAAATGTCTAAAACACAAGAGGACATACTTGTATTCAGTAACATTTGCAGCTTTTCTAGGTCT
GAAAATATATTTGTTGCCTAGTGAATAAGCATAATGGTACAACTACAAGTGTTTTACTCCTCATATTAAC
TTCGGTCATTAGAGGCCACGATTTGACACATTTTTACTCAAAACAAAATGTTTGCATATCTCTTATAATT
TCAAATTCAACACACAACAAATAAGAGAAAAAACAAATAATATTAATTTGAGAATGAACAAAAGGACCAT
ATCATTCATTAACTCTTCTCCATCCATTTCCATTTCACAGTTCGATAGCGAAAACCGAATAAAAAACACA
GTAAATTACAAGCACAACAAATGGTACAAGAAAAACAGTTTTCCCAATGCCATAATACTCAAACTCAGTA
GGATTCTGGTGTGTGCGCAATGAAACTGATGCATTGAACTTGACGAACGTTGTCGAAACCGATGATACGA
ACGAAAGCTCTGCAG
