>Addgene plasmid #65856 | JW772 | addgene partial sequence | sequence record 127127 | Luc-F 5'-CAGTCAAGTAACAACCGCGA-3'
TTGTGTTTGTGGACGAAGTACCGAAAGGTCTTACCGGAAAACTCGACGCAAGAAAAATCAGAGAGATCCT
CATAAAGGCCAAGAAGGGCGGAAAGATCGCCGTGGGAGGTGGCTCATCTGGCGGAGGTCAGATCTCGTAC
GCGTCCCGGGGCGGTACCCGGGATCCAACAAATCGACTACTCGAGCTTCTCGAACTGTGGGTGAGACCAG
TTA
